Addgene plasmid #51377: pcDNA3-pri-let-7a-1
Depositing lab: Narry Kim. Depositing organization: Seoul National University. Publication: Lin28 mediates the terminal uridylation of let-7 precursor MicroRNA. Heo I, Joo C, Cho J, Ha M, Han J, Kim VN. Mol Cell. 2008 Oct 24;32(2):276-84. doi: 10.1016/j.molcel.2008.09.014. PubMed 18951094.
Backbone
  Vector backbone: pcDNA3
  Backbone manufacturer: Invitrogen
  Vector type: Mammalian Expression
Growth in bacteria
  Bacterial resistance: Ampicillin, 100 μg/mL
  Growth temperature: 37°C
  Growth strain: DH5alpha
  Copy number: High Copy
Gene/Insert
  Gene/Insert name: pri-let-7a-1
  Species: H. sapiens (human)
  Insert size (bp): 160
  Entrez Gene: MIRLET7A1 (a.k.a. LET7A1, MIRNLET7A1, let-7a-1)
  Promoter: CMV
  Cloning method: Restriction Enzyme; 5′ cloning site EcoRI (not destroyed); 3′ cloning site EcoRI (not destroyed)
  Sequencing primers: 5′ CAATGGGCGTGGATAGCG; 3′ CCAGGGTCAAGGAAGGCAC
Terms and licenses: Academic/Nonprofit Terms; Industry Terms: Not Available to Industry
How to cite: pcDNA3-pri-let-7a-1 was a gift from Narry Kim (Addgene plasmid # 51377 ; http://n2t.net/addgene:51377 ; RRID:Addgene_51377)
