[The description below was written by a language model from this plasmid's Addgene catalogue record and pLannotate feature annotations shown in this document.]
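Description:
pcDNA3-pri-let-7a-1 is a mammalian expression plasmid built on the Invitrogen pcDNA3 backbone that carries a short segment of the human let-7a-1 primary microRNA transcript (MIRLET7A1). The full sequence record is 5,626 nt. In bacteria the plasmid replicates from a high-copy ColE1/pUC-type origin and is selected with ampicillin through the β-lactamase gene and its own promoter. An f1 origin is also present, which allows single-stranded DNA production. For mammalian cells, an SV40 enhancer/early promoter drives a neomycin phosphotransferase gene followed by an SV40 polyadenylation signal, which allows G418 selection of stable transfectants. Small annotated fragments (bom, lac promoter/operator, lacI, ble, and a short match to the HIV-1 LTR next to the CMV promoter) appear to be backbone remnants or similarity hits rather than functional parts.

The payload is an insert of about 160 bp cloned into a single EcoRI site, which is retained on both sides. It contains the let-7 precursor hairpin annotated in the feature table plus flanking sequence. It lies downstream of the CMV immediate-early enhancer and promoter and upstream of the bovine growth hormone polyadenylation signal, so transfected cells produce a Pol II transcript that mimics pri-let-7a-1 and can enter the Drosha and Dicer processing pathway. T7 and SP6 promoters flank the cloning site, with T7 oriented in the sense direction, so the plasmid could also serve as a template for in vitro transcription of pri-miRNA substrate. The associated publication concerns Lin28-mediated terminal uridylation of let-7 precursors, consistent with use in studying let-7 biogenesis and its regulation.
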