Features (pLannotate 1.2.2; 21 found; start..end, strand, type, name):
     36..80      -  misc_feature   bom (fragment): basis of mobility region from pBR322
    235..614     +  enhancer       CMV enhancer: human cytomegalovirus immediate early enhancer
    615..818     +  promoter       CMV promoter: human cytomegalovirus (CMV) immediate early promoter
    814..847     +  LTR            5' LTR (truncated) (fragment): truncated 5' long terminal repeat (LTR) from HIV-1
    863..881     +  promoter       T7 promoter: promoter for bacteriophage T7 RNA polymerase
    992..1073    +  ncRNA          let-7: Accession: RF00027 - let-7 microRNA precursor
   1178..1196    -  promoter       SP6 promoter: promoter for bacteriophage SP6 RNA polymerase
   1222..1446    +  polyA_signal   bGH poly(A) signal: bovine growth hormone polyadenylation signal
   1450..1471    +  promoter       SV40 promoter (fragment): SV40 enhancer and early promoter
   1492..1850    +  rep_origin     f1 ori (sequence partly withheld): f1 bacteriophage origin of replication; arrow indicates direction of (+) strand synthesis
   1934..2264    +  promoter       SV40 promoter: SV40 enhancer and early promoter
   2331..3122    +  CDS            neo: KKA2_KLEPN - Also known as kan, nptII. Experimental evidence at protein level: Swiss-Prot protein existence level 1. Resistance to kanamycin, neomycin, paromomycin, ribostamycin, butirosin and gentamicin B. From Klebsiella pneumoniae.
   3146..3304    +  CDS            ble (fragment): BLE_KLEPN - Experimental evidence at protein level: Swiss-Prot protein existence level 1. Binding protein with a strong affinity to the bleomycin family of antibiotics. Binds to CL990; an antimitotic-antibiotic compound. From Klebsiella pneumoniae.
   3299..3420    +  polyA_signal   SV40 poly(A) signal: SV40 polyadenylation signal
   3493..3509    -  protein_bind   lac operator: The lac repressor binds to the lac operator to inhibit transcription in E. coli. This inhibition can be relieved by adding lactose or isopropyl-β-D-thiogalactopyranoside (IPTG). lac repressor encoded by lacI
   3517..3547    -  promoter       lac promoter: promoter for the E. coli lac operon
   3562..3583    -  protein_bind   CAP binding site: CAP binding activates transcription in the presence of cAMP. E. coli catabolite activator protein
   3596..3688    -  CDS            lacI (fragment): lac repressor; lacI; The lac repressor binds to the lac operator to inhibit transcription in E. coli. This inhibition can be relieved by adding lactose or isopropyl-β-D-thiogalactopyranoside (IPTG).
   3871..4459    -  rep_origin     ori: high-copy-number ColE1/pMB1/pBR322/pUC origin of replication
   4630..5490    -  CDS            AmpR: β-lactamase; bla; confers resistance to ampicillin, carbenicillin, and related antibiotics
   5491..5595    -  promoter       AmpR promoter: bla
>Addgene plasmid #51377 | pcDNA3-pri-let-7a-1 | depositor full sequence | sequence record 78274 | Full Sequence
GACGGATCGGGAGATCTCCCGATCCCCTATGGTCGACTCTCAGTACAATCTGCTCTGATGCCGCATAGTT
AAGCCAGTATCTGCTCCCTGCTTGTGTGTTGGAGGTCGCTGAGTAGTGCGCGAGCAAAATTTAAGCTACA
ACAAGGCAAGGCTTGACCGACAATTGCATGAAGAATCTGCTTAGGGTTAGGCGTTTTGCGCTGCTTCGCG
ATGTACGGGCCAGATATACGCGTTGACATTGATTATTGACTAGTTATTAATAGTAATCAATTACGGGGTC
ATTAGTTCATAGCCCATATATGGAGTTCCGCGTTACATAACTTACGGTAAATGGCCCGCCTGGCTGACCG
CCCAACGACCCCCGCCCATTGACGTCAATAATGACGTATGTTCCCATAGTAACGCCAATAGGGACTTTCC
ATTGACGTCAATGGGTGGACTATTTACGGTAAACTGCCCACTTGGCAGTACATCAAGTGTATCATATGCC
AAGTACGCCCCCTATTGACGTCAATGACGGTAAATGGCCCGCCTGGCATTATGCCCAGTACATGACCTTA
TGGGACTTTCCTACTTGGCAGTACATCTACGTATTAGTCATCGCTATTACCATGGTGATGCGGTTTTGGC
AGTACATCAATGGGCGTGGATAGCGGTTTGACTCACGGGGATTTCCAAGTCTCCACCCCATTGACGTCAA
TGGGAGTTTGTTTTGGCACCAAAATCAACGGGACTTTCCAAAATGTCGTAACAACTCCGCCCCATTGACG
CAAATGGGCGGTAGGCGTGTACGGTGGGAGGTCTATATAAGCAGAGCTCTCTGGCTAACTAGAGAACCCA
CTGCTTACTGGCTTATCGAAATTAATACGACTCACTATAGGGAGACCCAAGCTTGGTACCGAGCTCGGAT
CCACTAGTAACGGCCGCCAGTGTGCTGGAATTCACTAGTGATTGATTCCTTTTCACCATTCACCCTGGAT
GTTCTCTTCACTGTGGGATGAGGTAGTAGGTTGTATAGTTTTAGGGTCACACCCACCACTGGGAGATAAC
TATACAATCTACTGTCTTTCCTAACGTGATAGAAAAGTCTGCATCCAGGCGGTCTGATAGAAAAATCGAA
TTCTGCAGATATCCATCACACTGGCGGCCGCTCGAGCATGCATCTAGAGGGCCCTATTCTATAGTGTCAC
CTAAATGCTAGAGCTCGCTGATCAGCCTCGACTGTGCCTTCTAGTTGCCAGCCATCTGTTGTTTGCCCCT
CCCCCGTGCCTTCCTTGACCCTGGAAGGTGCCACTCCCACTGTCCTTTCCTAATAAAATGAGGAAATTGC
ATCGCATTGTCTGAGTAGGTGTCATTCTATTCTGGGGGGTGGGGTGGGGCAGGACAGCAAGGGGGAGGAT
TGGGAAGACAATAGCAGGCATGCTGGGGATGCGGTGGGCTCTATGGCTTCTGAGGCGGAAAGAACCAGCT
GGGGCTCTAGGGGGTATCCCC
[124 nt withheld, positions 1492-1615]
C
[91 nt withheld, positions 1617-1707]
A
[49 nt withheld, positions 1709-1757]
CCTTTGACGTTGGAGTCCACGTTCTTT
[37 nt withheld, positions 1785-1821]
ACCCTATCTCGGTCTATTCTTTTGATTTATAAGGGATTTTGGGGATTTCGGCCTATTGGTTAAAAAATGA
GCTGATTTAACAAAAATTTAACGCGAATTAATTCTGTGGAATGTGTGTCAGTTAGGGTGTGGAAAGTCCC
CAGGCTCCCCAGGCAGGCAGAAGTATGCAAAGCATGCATCTCAATTAGTCAGCAACCAGGTGTGGAAAGT
CCCCAGGCTCCCCAGCAGGCAGAAGTATGCAAAGCATGCATCTCAATTAGTCAGCAACCATAGTCCCGCC
CCTAACTCCGCCCATCCCGCCCCTAACTCCGCCCAGTTCCGCCCATTCTCCGCCCCATGGCTGACTAATT
TTTTTTATTTATGCAGAGGCCGAGGCCGCCTCTGCCTCTGAGCTATTCCAGAAGTAGTGAGGAGGCTTTT
TTGGAGGCCTAGGCTTTTGCAAAAAGCTCCCGGGAGCTTGTATATCCATTTTCGGATCTGATCAAGAGAC
AGGATGAGGATCGTTTCGCATGATTGAACAAGATGGATTGCACGCAGGTTCTCCGGCCGCTTGGGTGGAG
AGGCTATTCGGCTATGACTGGGCACAACAGACAATCGGCTGCTCTGATGCCGCCGTGTTCCGGCTGTCAG
CGCAGGGGCGCCCGGTTCTTTTTGTCAAGACCGACCTGTCCGGTGCCCTGAATGAACTGCAGGACGAGGC
AGCGCGGCTATCGTGGCTGGCCACGACGGGCGTTCCTTGCGCAGCTGTGCTCGACGTTGTCACTGAAGCG
GGAAGGGACTGGCTGCTATTGGGCGAAGTGCCGGGGCAGGATCTCCTGTCATCTCACCTTGCTCCTGCCG
AGAAAGTATCCATCATGGCTGATGCAATGCGGCGGCTGCATACGCTTGATCCGGCTACCTGCCCATTCGA
CCACCAAGCGAAACATCGCATCGAGCGAGCACGTACTCGGATGGAAGCCGGTCTTGTCGATCAGGATGAT
CTGGACGAAGAGCATCAGGGGCTCGCGCCAGCCGAACTGTTCGCCAGGCTCAAGGCGCGCATGCCCGACG
GCGAGGATCTCGTCGTGACCCATGGCGATGCCTGCTTGCCGAATATCATGGTGGAAAATGGCCGCTTTTC
TGGATTCATCGACTGTGGCCGGCTGGGTGTGGCGGACCGCTATCAGGACATAGCGTTGGCTACCCGTGAT
ATTGCTGAAGAGCTTGGCGGCGAATGGGCTGACCGCTTCCTCGTGCTTTACGGTATCGCCGCTCCCGATT
CGCAGCGCATCGCCTTCTATCGCCTTCTTGACGAGTTCTTCTGAGCGGGACTCTGGGGTTCGAAATGACC
GACCAAGCGACGCCCAACCTGCCATCACGAGATTTCGATTCCACCGCCGCCTTCTATGAAAGGTTGGGCT
TCGGAATCGTTTTCCGGGACGCCGGCTGGATGATCCTCCAGCGCGGGGATCTCATGCTGGAGTTCTTCGC
CCACCCCAACTTGTTTATTGCAGCTTATAATGGTTACAAATAAAGCAATAGCATCACAAATTTCACAAAT
AAAGCATTTTTTTCACTGCATTCTAGTTGTGGTTTGTCCAAACTCATCAATGTATCTTATCATGTCTGTA
TACCGTCGACCTCTAGCTAGAGCTTGGCGTAATCATGGTCATAGCTGTTTCCTGTGTGAAATTGTTATCC
GCTCACAATTCCACACAACATACGAGCCGGAAGCATAAAGTGTAAAGCCTGGGGTGCCTAATGAGTGAGC
TAACTCACATTAATTGCGTTGCGCTCACTGCCCGCTTTCCAGTCGGGAAACCTGTCGTGCCAGCTGCATT
AATGAATCGGCCAACGCGCGGGGAGAGGCGGTTTGCGTATTGGGCGCTCTTCCGCTTCCTCGCTCACTGA
CTCGCTGCGCTCGGTCGTTCGGCTGCGGCGAGCGGTATCAGCTCACTCAAAGGCGGTAATACGGTTATCC
ACAGAATCAGGGGATAACGCAGGAAAGAACATGTGAGCAAAAGGCCAGCAAAAGGCCAGGAACCGTAAAA
AGGCCGCGTTGCTGGCGTTTTTCCATAGGCTCCGCCCCCCTGACGAGCATCACAAAAATCGACGCTCAAG
TCAGAGGTGGCGAAACCCGACAGGACTATAAAGATACCAGGCGTTTCCCCCTGGAAGCTCCCTCGTGCGC
TCTCCTGTTCCGACCCTGCCGCTTACCGGATACCTGTCCGCCTTTCTCCCTTCGGGAAGCGTGGCGCTTT
CTCAATGCTCACGCTGTAGGTATCTCAGTTCGGTGTAGGTCGTTCGCTCCAAGCTGGGCTGTGTGCACGA
ACCCCCCGTTCAGCCCGACCGCTGCGCCTTATCCGGTAACTATCGTCTTGAGTCCAACCCGGTAAGACAC
GACTTATCGCCACTGGCAGCAGCCACTGGTAACAGGATTAGCAGAGCGAGGTATGTAGGCGGTGCTACAG
AGTTCTTGAAGTGGTGGCCTAACTACGGCTACACTAGAAGGACAGTATTTGGTATCTGCGCTCTGCTGAA
GCCAGTTACCTTCGGAAAAAGAGTTGGTAGCTCTTGATCCGGCAAACAAACCACCGCTGGTAGCGGTGGT
TTTTTTGTTTGCAAGCAGCAGATTACGCGCAGAAAAAAAGGATCTCAAGAAGATCCTTTGATCTTTTCTA
CGGGGTCTGACGCTCAGTGGAACGAAAACTCACGTTAAGGGATTTTGGTCATGAGATTATCAAAAAGGAT
CTTCACCTAGATCCTTTTAAATTAAAAATGAAGTTTTAAATCAATCTAAAGTATATATGAGTAAACTTGG
TCTGACAGTTACCAATGCTTAATCAGTGAGGCACCTATCTCAGCGATCTGTCTATTTCGTTCATCCATAG
TTGCCTGACTCCCCGTCGTGTAGATAACTACGATACGGGAGGGCTTACCATCTGGCCCCAGTGCTGCAAT
GATACCGCGAGACCCACGCTCACCGGCTCCAGATTTATCAGCAATAAACCAGCCAGCCGGAAGGGCCGAG
CGCAGAAGTGGTCCTGCAACTTTATCCGCCTCCATCCAGTCTATTAATTGTTGCCGGGAAGCTAGAGTAA
GTAGTTCGCCAGTTAATAGTTTGCGCAACGTTGTTGCCATTGCTACAGGCATCGTGGTGTCACGCTCGTC
GTTTGGTATGGCTTCATTCAGCTCCGGTTCCCAACGATCAAGGCGAGTTACATGATCCCCCATGTTGTGC
AAAAAAGCGGTTAGCTCCTTCGGTCCTCCGATCGTTGTCAGAAGTAAGTTGGCCGCAGTGTTATCACTCA
TGGTTATGGCAGCACTGCATAATTCTCTTACTGTCATGCCATCCGTAAGATGCTTTTCTGTGACTGGTGA
GTACTCAACCAAGTCATTCTGAGAATAGTGTATGCGGCGACCGAGTTGCTCTTGCCCGGCGTCAATACGG
GATAATACCGCGCCACATAGCAGAACTTTAAAAGTGCTCATCATTGGAAAACGTTCTTCGGGGCGAAAAC
TCTCAAGGATCTTACCGCTGTTGAGATCCAGTTCGATGTAACCCACTCGTGCACCCAACTGATCTTCAGC
ATCTTTTACTTTCACCAGCGTTTCTGGGTGAGCAAAAACAGGAAGGCAAAATGCCGCAAAAAAGGGAATA
AGGGCGACACGGAAATGTTGAATACTCATACTCTTCCTTTTTCAATATTATTGAAGCATTTATCAGGGTT
ATTGTCTCATGAGCGGATACATATTTGAATGTATTTAGAAAAATAAACAAATAGGGGTTCCGCGCACATT
TCCCCGAAAAGTGCCACCTGACGTC
