>Addgene plasmid #51377 | pcDNA3-pri-let-7a-1 | addgene partial sequence | sequence record 80191 | CMV-F 5'-CGCAAATGGGCGGTAGGCGTG-3'
GAGCTCTCTGGCTAACTAGAGAACCCACTGCTTACTGGCTTATCGAAATTAATACGACTCACTATAGGGA
GACCCAAGCTTGGTACCGAGCTCGGATCCACTAGTAACGGCCGCCAGTGTGCTGGAATTCACTAGTGATT
GATTCCTTTTCACCATTCACCCTGGATGTTCTCTTCACTGTGGGATGAGGTAGTAGGTTGTATAGTTTTA
GGGTCACACCCACCACTGGGAGATAACTATACAATCTACTGTCTTTCCTAACGTGATAGAAAAGTCTGCA
TCCAGGCGGTCTGATAGAAAAATCGAATTCTGCAGATATCCATCACACTGGCGGCCGCTCGAGCATGCAT
CTAGAGGGCCCTATTCTATAGTGTCACCTAAATGCTAGAGCTCGCTGATCAGCCTCGACTGTGCCTTCTA
GTTGCCAGCCATCTGTTGTTTGCCCCTCCCCCGTGCCTTCCTTGACCCTGGAAGGTGCCACTCCCACTGT
CCTTTCCTAATAAAATGAGGAAATTGCATCGCATTGTCTGAGTAGGTGTCATTCTATTCTGGGGGGTGGG
GTGGGGCAGGACAGCAAGGGGGAGGATTGGGAAGACAATAGCAGGCATGCTGGGGATGCGGTGGGCTCTA
TGGCTTCTGAGGCGGAAAGAACCAGCTGGGGCTCTAGGGGGTATCCCC
[124 nt withheld, positions 679-802]
C
[42 nt withheld, positions 804-845]
